>Addgene plasmid #192302 | pEN_TT 3xFLAG-XRCC6 | addgene full sequence | sequence record 375651 | Addgene NGS Result
CTGACGGATGGCCTTTTTGCGTTTCTACAAACTCTTCCTGTTAGTTAGTTACTTAAGCTCGGGCCCCAAA
TAATGATTTTATTTTGACTGATAGTGACCTGTTCGTTGCAACAAATTGATAAGCAATGCTTTTTTATAAT
GCCAACTTTGTACAAAAAAGCAGGCTTTAAAGGAACCAATTCAGTCGACTGGATCCCGAGTTTACTCCCT
ATCAGTGATAGAGAACGTATGTCGAGTTTACTCCCTATCAGTGATAGAGAACGATGTCGAGTTTACTCCC
TATCAGTGATAGAGAACGTATGTCGAGTTTACTCCCTATCAGTGATAGAGAACGTATGTCGAGTTTACTC
CCTATCAGTGATAGAGAACGTATGTCGAGTTTATCCCTATCAGTGATAGAGAACGTATGTCGAGTTTACT
CCCTATCAGTGATAGAGAACGTATGTCGAGGTAGGCGTGTACGGTGGGAGGCCTATATAAGCAGAGCTCG
TTTAGTGAACCGTCAGATCGCCACTAGATGGACTACAAAGACCATGACGGTGATTATAAAGATCATGACA
TCGATTACAAGGATGACGATGACAAGACTAGT
[1827 nt withheld, positions 593-2419]
TGACAATTGGAAGACTAATGCGTTTTCGAGATATCTAGACCCAGCTTTCTTGTACAAAGTTGGCATTATA
AGAAAGCATTGCTTATCAATTTGTTGCAACGAACAGGTCACTATCAGTCAAAATAAAATCATTATTTGCC
ATCCAGCTGCAGCTCTGGCCCGTGTCTCAAAATCTCTGATGTTACATTGCACAAGATAAAAATATATCAT
CATGAACAATAAAACTGTCTGCTTACATAAACAGTAATACAAGGGGTGTTATGAGCCATATTCAACGGGA
AACGTCGAGGCCGCGATTAAATTCCAACATGGATGCTGATTTATATGGGTATAAATGGGCTCGCGATAAT
GTCGGGCAATCAGGTGCGACAATCTATCGCTTGTATGGGAAGCCCGATGCGCCAGAGTTGTTTCTGAAAC
ATGGCAAAGGTAGCGTTGCCAATGATGTTACAGATGAGATGGTCAGACTAAACTGGCTGACGGAATTTAT
GCCTCTTCCGACCATCAAGCATTTTATCCGTACTCCTGATGATGCATGGTTACTCACCACTGCGATCCCC
GGAAAAACAGCATTCCAGGTATTAGAAGAATATCCTGATTCAGGTGAAAATATTGTTGATGCGCTGGCAG
TGTCCCTGCGCCGGTTGCATTCGATTCCTGTTTGTAATTGTCCTTTTAACAGCGATCGCGTATTTCGTCT
CGCTCAGGCGCAATCACGAATGAATAACGGTTTGGTTGATGCGAGTGATTTTGATGACGAGCGTAATGGC
TGGCCTGTTGAACAAGTCTGGAAAGAAATGCATAAACTTTTGCCATTCTCACCGGATTCAGTCGTCACTC
ATGGTGATTTCTCACTTGATAACCTTATTTTTGACGAGGGGAAATTAGGCCGGGAAGCCGATCTCGGCTT
GAACGAATTGTTAGGTGGCGGTACTTGGGTCGATATCAAAGTGCATCACTTCTTCCCGTATGCCCAACTT
TGTATAGAGAGCCACTGCGGGATCGTCACCGTAATCTGCTTGCACGTAGATCACATAAGCACCAAGCGCG
TTGGCCTCATGCTTGAGGAGATTGATGAGCGCGGTGGCAATGCCCTGCCTCCGGTGCTCGCCGGAGACTG
CGAGATCATAGATATAGATCTCACTACGCGGCTGCTCAAACTTGGGCAGAACGTAAGCCGCGAGAGCGCC
AACAACCGCTTCTTGGTCGAAGGCAGCAAGCGCGATGAATGTCTTACTACGGAGCAAGTTCCCGAGGTAA
TCGGAGTCCGGCTGATGTTGGGAGTAGGTGGCTACGTCTCCGAACTCACGACCGAAAAGATCAAGAGCAG
CCCGCATGGATTTGACTTGGTCAGGGCCGAGCCTACATGTGCGAATGATGCCCATACTTGAGCCACCTAA
CTTTGTTTTAGGGCGACTGCCCTGCTGCGTAACATCGTTGCTGCTGCGTAACATCGTTGCTGCTCCATAA
CATCAAACATCGACCCACGGCGTAACGCGCTTGCTGCTTGGATGCCCGAGGCATAGACTGTACAAAAAAA
CAGTCATAACAAGCCATGAAAACCGCCACTGCGCCGTTACCACCGCTGCGTTCGGTCAAGGTTCTGGACC
AGTTGCGTGAGCGCATACGCTACTTGCATTACAGTTTACGAACCGAACAGGCTTATGTCAACTGGGTTCG
TGCCTTCATCCGTTTCCACGGTGTGCGTCACCCGGCAACCTTGGGCAGCAGCGAAGTCGAGGCATTTCTG
TCCTGGCTGGCGAACGAGCGCAAGGTTTCGGTCTCCACGCATCGTCAGGCATTGGCGGCCTTGCTGTTCT
TCTACGGCAAGGTGCTGTGCACGGATCTGCCCTGGCTTCAGGAGATCGGAAGACCTCGGCCGTCGCGGCG
CTTGCCGGTGGTGCTGACCCCGGATGAAGTGGTTCGCATCCTCGGTTTTCTGGAAGGCGAGCATCGTTTG
TTCGCCCAGGACTCTAGCTATAGTTCTAGTGGTTGGCTACTAATAGGTTGTATTGATGTTGGACGAGTCG
GAATCGCAGACCGATACCAGGATCTTGCCATCCTATGGAACTGCCTCGGTGAGTTTTCTCCTTCATTACA
GAAACGGCTTTTTCAAAAATATGGTATTGATAATCCTGATATGAATAAATTGCAGTTTCATTTGATGCTC
GATGAGTTTTTCTAATCAGAATTGGTTAATTGGTTGTAACACTGGCAGAGCATTACGCTGACTTGACGGG
ACGGCGCAAGCTCATGACCAAAATCCCTTAACGTGAGTTTTCGTTCCACTGAGCGTCAGACCCCGTAGAA
AAGATCAAAGGATCTTCTTGAGATCCTTTTTTTCTGCGCGTAATCTGCTGCTTGCAAACAAAAAAACCAC
CGCTACCAGCGGTGGTTTGTTTGCCGGATCAAGAGCTACCAACTCTTTTTCCGAAGGTAACTGGCTTCAG
CAGAGCGCAGATACCAAATACTGTTCTTCTAGTGTAGCCGTAGTTAGGCCACCACTTCAAGAACTCTGTA
GCACCGCCTACATACCTCGCTCTGCTAATCCTGTTACCAGTGGCTGCTGCCAGTGGCGATAAGTCGTGTC
TTACCGGGTTGGACTCAAGACGATAGTTACCGGATAAGGCGCAGCGGTCGGGCTGAACGGGGGGTTCGTG
CACACAGCCCAGCTTGGAGCGAACGACCTACACCGAACTGAGATACCTACAGCGTGAGCTATGAGAAAGC
GCCACGCTTCCCGAAGGGAGAAAGGCGGACAGGTATCCGGTAAGCGGCAGGGTCGGAACAGGAGAGCGCA
CGAGGGAGCTTCCAGGGGGAAACGCCTGGTATCTTTATAGTCCTGTCGGGTTTCGCCACCTCTGACTTGA
GCGTCGATTTTTGTGATGCTCGTCAGGGGGGCGGAGCCTATGGAAAAACGCCAGCAACGCGGCCTTTTTA
CGGTTCCTGGCCTTTTGCTGGCCTTTTGCTCACATGTTCTTTCCTGCGTTATCCCCTGATTCTGTGGATA
ACCGTATTACCGCTAGCATGGATCTCGGGGACGTCTAACTACTAAGCGAGAGTAGGGAACTGCCAGGCAT
CAAATAAAACGAAAGGCTCAGTCGGAAGACTGGGCCTTTCGTTTTATCTGTTGTTTGTCGGTGAACGCTC
TCCTGAGTAGGACAAATCCGCCGGGAGCGGATTTGAACGTTGTGAAGCAACGGCCCGGAGGGTGGCGGGC
AGGACGCCCGCCATAAACTGCCAGGCATCAAACTAAGCAGAAGGCCATC
Features (pLannotate 1.2.2; 13 found; start..end, strand, type, name):
     67..166     +  protein_bind   attL1: mutant version of attL; recombination site for the Gateway® LR reaction LR Clonase™
    198..512     +  promoter       tight TRE promoter: Tet-responsive promoter PTight, consisting of seven tet operator sequences followed by the minimal CMV promoter
    521..586     +  CDS            3xFLAG: three tandem FLAG® epitope tags, followed by an enterokinase cleavage site
    593..2419    +  CDS            XRCC6 (sequence withheld): XRCC6_HUMAN - Also known as G22P1. Experimental evidence at protein level: Swiss-Prot protein existence level 1. Single-stranded DNA-dependent ATP-dependent helicase. Has a role in chromosome translocation. The DNA helicase II complex binds preferentially to fork-like ends of double-stranded DNA in a cell cycle-dependent manner. It works in the 3'-5' direction. Binding to DNA may be mediated by XRCC6. Involved in DNA non-homologous end joining (NHEJ) required for double-strand break repair and V(D)J recombination. The XRCC5/6 dimer acts as regulatory subunit of the DNA-dependent protein kinase
   2458..2557    -  protein_bind   attL2: mutant version of attL; recombination site for the Gateway® LR reaction LR Clonase™
   2680..3306    +  CDS            KanR (fragment): aminoglycoside phosphotransferase; aph(3')-Ia; confers resistance to kanamycin in bacteria or G418 (Geneticin®) in eukaryotes
   3340..3873    -  CDS            GmR: gentamycin acetyltransferase; aacC1; confers resistance to gentamycin
   4062..4090    -  promoter       Pc promoter: intI1 (promoter lies within the coding sequence); class 1 integron promoter
   4068..4415    -  CDS            YPR2_ECOLX (fragment): Protein predicted: Swiss-Prot protein existence level 4. From Escherichia coli.
   4420..4604    +  CDS            KanR (fragment): aminoglycoside phosphotransferase; aph(3')-Ia; confers resistance to kanamycin in bacteria or G418 (Geneticin®) in eukaryotes
   4747..5335    +  rep_origin     ori: high-copy-number ColE1/pMB1/pBR322/pUC origin of replication
   5503..5546    -  terminator     rrnB T1 terminator: Escherichia coli rrnB; transcription terminator T1 from the E. coli rrnB gene
   5678..17      +  terminator     rrnB T2 terminator (across the origin): transcription terminator T2 from the E. coli rrnB gene
