[The description below was written by a language model from this plasmid's Addgene catalogue record and pLannotate feature annotations shown in this document.]
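Description:
pEN_TT 3xFLAG-XRCC6 is a Gateway entry vector of about 5.7 kb, built on the pEN_TTmiRC2-3xFLAG backbone, that carries a tetracycline-inducible expression cassette for N-terminally 3xFLAG-tagged human XRCC6 (KU70). It is maintained in E. coli as a high-copy plasmid through a ColE1/pUC-type origin and is selected with gentamicin. Resistance comes from the aacC1 gentamicin acetyltransferase gene, driven by a class 1 integron Pc promoter. This gentamicin cassette sits between two annotated fragments of a kanamycin resistance gene, which suggests it was inserted into and disrupts the original KanR marker, so kanamycin selection should not be assumed. The rrnB T1 and T2 terminators lie upstream of the Gateway cassette and insulate it from read-through transcription from the backbone.

The payload lies between attL1 and attL2, the sites used in an LR Clonase reaction with an attR-containing destination vector. Because the tight TRE promoter (seven tet operators fused to a minimal CMV promoter) is inside the att-flanked region, the promoter and coding sequence move together into the destination vector. That promoter drives a 3xFLAG epitope followed by the XRCC6 open reading frame, which was cloned between SpeI and MfeI sites that remain intact. No polyadenylation signal is annotated within the cassette, and the tetracycline-responsive transactivator needed for induction is not encoded on this plasmid, so both would presumably have to come from the destination vector or the host cells. XRCC6 encodes the Ku70 subunit of the Ku heterodimer, which acts in non-homologous end joining of DNA double-strand breaks. The construct serves as an intermediate for generating vectors for inducible, FLAG-detectable expression of Ku70 in mammalian cells.
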