Addgene plasmid #192302: pEN_TT 3xFLAG-XRCC6
Purpose: Gateway entry vector for an inducible 3xFLAG-XRCC6
Depositing lab: Kevin Janes. Depositing organization: University of Virginia. Publication: Nucleocytoplasmic transport of active HER2 causes fractional escape from the DCIS-like state. Wang L, Paudel BB, McKnight RA, Janes KA. Nat Commun. 2023 Apr 13;14(1):2110. doi: 10.1038/s41467-023-37914-x. PubMed 37055441.
Backbone
  Vector backbone: pEN_TTmiRC2-3xFLAG
  Backbone manufacturer: Addgene #25752
  Vector type: Gateway entry vector
Growth in bacteria
  Bacterial resistance: Gentamicin, 10 μg/mL
  Growth temperature: 37°C
  Growth strain: DH5alpha
  Copy number: High Copy
Gene/Insert
  Gene/Insert name: XRCC6 (alt names: KU70; CTC75)
  Species: H. sapiens (human)
  Entrez Gene: XRCC6 (a.k.a. CTC75, CTCBF, G22P1, KU70, ML8, TLAA)
  Tag / fusion protein: 3xFLAG (N terminal on insert)
  Cloning method: Restriction Enzyme; 5′ cloning site SpeI (not destroyed); 3′ cloning site MfeI (not destroyed)
Terms and licenses: Academic/Nonprofit Terms; Industry Terms: Not Available to Industry
How to cite: pEN_TT 3xFLAG-XRCC6 was a gift from Kevin Janes (Addgene plasmid # 192302 ; http://n2t.net/addgene:192302 ; RRID:Addgene_192302)
